>Addgene plasmid #203388 | Tau BA 12->10 S305I | addgene full sequence | sequence record 401580 | Addgene NGS Result
AATTGCGTTGCGCTCACTGCCCGCTTTCCAGTCGGGAAACCTGTCGTGCCAGCTGCATTAATGAATCGGC
CAACGCGCGGGGAGAGGCGGTTTGCGTATTGGGCGCTCTTCCGCTTCCTCGCTCACTGACTCGCTGCGCT
CGGTCGTTCGGCTGCGGCGAGCGGTATCAGCTCACTCAAAGGCGGTAATACGGTTATCCACAGAATCAGG
GGATAACGCAGGAAAGAACATGTGAGCAAAAGGCCAGCAAAAGGCCAGGAACCGTAAAAAGGCCGCGTTG
CTGGCGTTTTTCCATAGGCTCCGCCCCCCTGACGAGCATCACAAAAATCGACGCTCAAGTCAGAGGTGGC
GAAACCCGACAGGACTATAAAGATACCAGGCGTTTCCCCCTGGAAGCTCCCTCGTGCGCTCTCCTGTTCC
GACCCTGCCGCTTACCGGATACCTGTCCGCCTTTCTCCCTTCGGGAAGCGTGGCGCTTTCTCATAGCTCA
CGCTGTAGGTATCTCAGTTCGGTGTAGGTCGTTCGCTCCAAGCTGGGCTGTGTGCACGAACCCCCCGTTC
AGCCCGACCGCTGCGCCTTATCCGGTAACTATCGTCTTGAGTCCAACCCGGTAAGACACGACTTATCGCC
ACTGGCAGCAGCCACTGGTAACAGGATTAGCAGAGCGAGGTATGTAGGCGGTGCTACAGAGTTCTTGAAG
TGGTGGCCTAACTACGGCTACACTAGAAGAACAGTATTTGGTATCTGCGCTCTGCTGAAGCCAGTTACCT
TCGGAAAAAGAGTTGGTAGCTCTTGATCCGGCAAACAAACCACCGCTGGTAGCGGTGGTTTTTTTGTTTG
CAAGCAGCAGATTACGCGCAGAAAAAAAGGATCTCAAGAAGATCCTTTGATCTTTTCTACGGGGTCTGAC
GCTCAGTGGAACGAAAACTCACGTTAAGGGATTTTGGTCATGAGATTATCAAAAAGGATCTTCACCTAGA
TCCTTTTAAATTAAAAATGAAGTTTTAAATCAATCTAAAGTATATATGAGTAAACTTGGTCTGACAGTTA
CCAATGCTTAATCAGTGAGGCACCTATCTCAGCGATCTGTCTATTTCGTTCATCCATAGTTGCCTGACTC
CCCGTCGTGTAGATAACTACGATACGGGAGGGCTTACCATCTGGCCCCAGTGCTGCAATGATACCGCGAG
ACCCACGCTCACCGGCTCCAGATTTATCAGCAATAAACCAGCCAGCCGGAAGGGCCGAGCGCAGAAGTGG
TCCTGCAACTTTATCCGCCTCCATCCAGTCTATTAATTGTTGCCGGGAAGCTAGAGTAAGTAGTTCGCCA
GTTAATAGTTTGCGCAACGTTGTTGCCATTGCTACAGGCATCGTGGTGTCACGCTCGTCGTTTGGTATGG
CTTCATTCAGCTCCGGTTCCCAACGATCAAGGCGAGTTACATGATCCCCCATGTTGTGCAAAAAAGCGGT
TAGCTCCTTCGGTCCTCCGATCGTTGTCAGAAGTAAGTTGGCCGCAGTGTTATCACTCATGGTTATGGCA
GCACTGCATAATTCTCTTACTGTCATGCCATCCGTAAGATGCTTTTCTGTGACTGGTGAGTACTCAACCA
AGTCATTCTGAGAATAGTGTATGCGGCGACCGAGTTGCTCTTGCCCGGCGTCAATACGGGATAATACCGC
GCCACATAGCAGAACTTTAAAAGTGCTCATCATTGGAAAACGTTCTTCGGGGCGAAAACTCTCAAGGATC
TTACCGCTGTTGAGATCCAGTTCGATGTAACCCACTCGTGCACCCAACTGATCTTCAGCATCTTTTACTT
TCACCAGCGTTTCTGGGTGAGCAAAAACAGGAAGGCAAAATGCCGCAAAAAAGGGAATAAGGGCGACACG
GAAATGTTGAATACTCATACTCTTCCTTTTTCAATATTATTGAAGCATTTATCAGGGTTATTGTCTCATG
AGCGGATACATATTTGAATGTATTTAGAAAAATAAACAAATAGGGGTTCCGCGCACATTTCCCCGAAAAG
TGCCACCTGACGTCGACGGATCGGGAGATCTCCCGATCCCCTATGGTGCACTCTCAGTACAATCTGCTCT
GATGCCGCATAGTTAAGCCAGTATCTGCTCCCTGCTTGTGTGTTGGAGGTCGCTGAGTAGTGCGCGAGCA
AAATTTAAGCTACAACAAGGCAAGGCTTGACCGACAATTGCATGAAGAATCTGCTTAGGGTTAGGCGTTT
TGCGCTGCTTCGCGATGTACGGGCCAGATATACGCGTTGACATTGATTATTGACTAGTTATTAATAGTAA
TCAATTACGGGGTCATTAGTTCATAGCCCATATATGGAGTTCCGCGTTACATAACTTACGGTAAATGGCC
CGCCTGGCTGACCGCCCAACGACCCCCGCCCATTGACGTCAATAATGACGTATGTTCCCATAGTAACGCC
AATAGGGACTTTCCATTGACGTCAATGGGTGGAGTATTTACGGTAAACTGCCCACTTGGCAGTACATCAA
GTGTATCATATGCCAAGTACGCCCCCTATTGACGTCAATGACGGTAAATGGCCCGCCTGGCATTATGCCC
AGTACATGACCTTATGGGACTTTCCTACTTGGCAGTACATCTACGTATTAGTCATCGCTATTACCATGGT
GATGCGGTTTTGGCAGTACATCAATGGGCGTGGATAGCGGTTTGACTCACGGGGATTTCCAAGTCTCCAC
CCCATTGACGTCAATGGGAGTTTGTTTTGGCACCAAAATCAACGGGACTTTCCAAAATGTCGTAACAACT
CCGCCCCATTGACGCAAATGGGCGGTAGGCGTGTACGGTGGGAGGTCTATATAAGCAGAGCTCTCTGGCT
AACTAGAGAACCCACTGCTTACTGGCTTATCGAAATTAATACGACTCACTATAGGGAGACCCAAGCTGGC
TAGCGTTTAAACTTAAGCTTGGTACCGAGCTCGGATCCACTAGTCCAGTGTGGTGGAATTCCCAGGCTGA
TGGGGCCTCCAGGGCAGTGGTTTCCACCCAGCATTCTCAAAAGAGCCACTGAGGTCTCAGTGCCATTTTC
AAGATTTCGGAAGCGGCCTGGGCACGGCTGGTCCTTCACTGGGATCACCACTTGGCAATTATTTACACCT
GAGACGAATAAAAACCAGAGTGCTGAGATTACAGGCATGGTGGCTTACGCTTGTAATCGGCTTTGGGAAG
CCGAGGTGGGCTGATTGCTTGAGCCCAGGAGTTTCAAACTATCCTGGACAACATAGCATGACCTCGTCTC
TACAAAAAATACAAAAAATTTGCCAGGTGTGGTGGCATGTGCCTGTGGTCCCAGCTACTTGGGAGGCTGA
AGTAGGAGAATCCCCTGAGCCCTGGGAAGTCGAGGCTGCACTGAGCCGTGATGATGTCACTGCACTCCAG
CCTGGGTGACAAAGTGAGACCCTATCTCACAAAGAAAAAAAACAAAACAAAAAACCCAAAGCACACTGTT
TCCACTGTTTCCAGAGTTCCTGAGAGGAAAGGTCACCGGGTGAGGAAGACGTTCTCACTGATCTGGCAGA
GAAAATGTCCAGTTTTTCCAACTCCCTAAACCATGGTTTTCTATTTCACAGCCCCCCCTTGCAGGGACAG
AGCCCTCGTACAGAAGGGACACCCCACATTTGTCTTCCCCACAAAGCGGCCTGTGTCCTGCCTACGGGGT
CAGGGCTTCTCAAACCTGGCTGTGTGTCAGAATCACCAGGGGAACTTTTCAAAACTAGAGAGACTGAAGC
CAGACTCCTAGATTCTAATTCTAGGTCAGGGCTAGGGGCTGAGATTGTAAAAATCCACAGGTGATTCTGA
TGCCCGGCAGGCTTGAGAACAGCCGCAGGGAGTTCTCTGGGAATGTGCCGGTGGGTCTAGCCAGGTGTGA
GTGGAGATGCCGGGGAACTTCCTATTACTCACTCGTCAGTGTGGCCGAACACATTTTTCACTTGACCTCA
GGCTGGTGAACGCTCCCCTCTGGGGTTCAGGCCTCACGATGCCATCCTTTTGTGAAGTGAGGACCTGCAA
TCCCAGCTTCGTAAAGCCCGCTGGAAATCACTCACACTTCTGGGATGCCTTCAGAGCAGCCCTCTATCCC
TTCAGCTCCCCTGGGATGTGACTCGACCTCCCGTCACTCCCCAGACTGCCTCTGCCAAGTCCGAAAGTGG
AGGCATCCTTGCGAGCAAGTAGGCGGGTCCAGGGTGGCGCATGTCACTCATCGAAAGTGGAGGCGTCCTT
GCGAGCAAGCAGGCGGGTCCAGGGTGGCGTGTCACTCATCCTTTTTTCTGGCTACCAAAGGTGCAGATAA
TTAATGACTACAAAGACCATGACGGTGATTATAAAGATCATGACATCGATTACAAGGATGACGATGACAA
GAAGAAGCTGGATCTTAGCAACGTCCAGTCCAAGTGTGGCTCAAAGGATAATATCAAACACGTCCCGGGA
GGCGGCATTGTGCAAATAGTCTACAAACCAGTTGACCTGAGCAAGGTGACCTCCAAGTGTGGCTCATTAG
GCAACATCCATCATAAACCAGGAGGTGGCCAGGTGGAAGTAAAATCTGAGAAGCTTGACTTCAAGGACAG
AGTCCAGTCGAAGATTGGGTCCCTGGACAATATCACCCACGTCCCTGGCGGAGGAAATAAAAAGGTAAAG
GGGGTAGGGTGGGTTGGATGCTGCCCTTGGGTATATGGGCATTAATCAAGTTGAGTGGACAAAGGCTGGT
CCAGTTCCCAGAGGAGGAAAACAGAGGCTTCTGTGTTGACTGGCTGGATGTGGGCCCTCAGCAGCATCCA
GTGGGTCTCCACTGCCTGTCTCAATCACCTGGAGCTTTAGCACGTTTCACACCTGGGCCCCAACCTGGAG
AGGCTGACCAATGGGTCTCAGGGGCAGCTCGGTTGCTGGAGTTTTTGTTTTTATTTATTTTTATGTATTT
AAGGCAGGGTCTCTGTATTAGTCCATTCTCACACTGCTAATAAAGACATACCCAAGACTGGGTAATTTAT
AAAGGAAAGAGGTTTAATGGACTCACAGTTCCATATGGCTGGGGAGGCCTCAAAATCATGGCGGAAGGCA
AAGGAGAAGCAAAGGCATGTCTTACATGGCAACAGGCAAGAGAGCGTGTGCAGGGGAACTCCCATTTATA
AAACCATCAGACCTCATGAGATTTATTCACTATCATGAGAACAGCATGGGAAAGACCCGCCCCCATGATT
CAGTTACCTCCCACTGGGTCCCTCCCATGACACATGGAATTATGGGAGCTACAATTCAAGATGAGATTTG
GGTGGGGACACAGCCAAACCATATCAGTCTCCCTCTGTCATCCAGGCTGGAGTGCACTGGCATGATCTCG
GCTCACTGCAGCCTCTACCTCCCTGGGTCAGGTGATCTTCCCACCTCAGCCTCCCAGGTAGCTGGAACTA
CAGGTACCTGCCACTATGCCTGGCTAAATATTTTGTATTTCCTGTGGAGACGAGGTTTTGCCACGTTGCC
CAGGCTGGTCTTGAACTCCTGAGGTCAAGCAATATGCCCACCTCGGCCTCCCAAGGTGCTGGGATTACAG
GTGTGAGCCACAGTGCTCGGCCTAAGTCACTGCAGTTTTTAGCGGCCGCTCGAGTCTAGAGGGCCCGTTT
AAACCCGCTGATCAGCCTCGACTGTGCCTTCTAGTTGCCAGCCATCTGTTGTTTGCCCCTCCCCCGTGCC
TTCCTTGACCCTGGAAGGTGCCACTCCCACTGTCCTTTCCTAATAAAATGAGGAAATTGCATCGCATTGT
CTGAGTAGGTGTCATTCTATTCTGGGGGGTGGGGTGGGGCAGGACAGCAAGGGGGAGGATTGGGAAGACA
ATAGCAGGCATGCTGGGGATGCGGTGGGCTCTATGGCTTCTGAGGCGGAAAGAACCAGCTGGGGCTCTAG
GGGGTATCCCC
[124 nt withheld, positions 5962-6085]
C
[91 nt withheld, positions 6087-6177]
A
[49 nt withheld, positions 6179-6227]
CCTTTGACGTTGGAGTCCACGTTCTTT
[37 nt withheld, positions 6255-6291]
ACCCTATCTCGGTCTATTCTTTTGATTTATAAGGGATTTTGCCGATTTCGGCCTATTGGTTAAAAAATGA
GCTGATTTAACAAAAATTTAACGCGAATTAATTCTGTGGAATGTGTGTCAGTTAGGGTGTGGAAAGTCCC
CAGGCTCCCCAGCAGGCAGAAGTATGCAAAGCATGCATCTCAATTAGTCAGCAACCAGGTGTGGAAAGTC
CCCAGGCTCCCCAGCAGGCAGAAGTATGCAAAGCATGCATCTCAATTAGTCAGCAACCATAGTCCCGCCC
CTAACTCCGCCCATCCCGCCCCTAACTCCGCCCAGTTCCGCCCATTCTCCGCCCCATGGCTGACTAATTT
TTTTTATTTATGCAGAGGCCGAGGCCGCCTCTGCCTCTGAGCTATTCCAGAAGTAGTGAGGAGGCTTTTT
TGGAGGCCTAGGCTTTTGCAAAAAGCTCCCGGGAGCTTGTATATCCATTTTCGGATCTGATCAAGAGACA
GGATGAGGATCGTTTCGCATGATTGAACAAGATGGATTGCACGCAGGTTCTCCGGCCGCTTGGGTGGAGA
GGCTATTCGGCTATGACTGGGCACAACAGACAATCGGCTGCTCTGATGCCGCCGTGTTCCGGCTGTCAGC
GCAGGGGCGCCCGGTTCTTTTTGTCAAGACCGACCTGTCCGGTGCCCTGAATGAACTGCAGGACGAGGCA
GCGTGGCTATCGTGGCTGGCCACGACGGGCGTTCCTTGCGCAGCTGTGCTCGACGTTGTCACTGAAGCGG
GAAGGGACTGGCTGCTATTGGGCGAAGTGCCGGGGCAGGATCTCCTGTCATCTCACCTTGCTCCTGCCGA
GAAAGTATCCATCATGGCTGATGCAATGCGGCGGCTGCATACGCTTGATCCGGCTACCTGCCCATTCGAC
CACCAAGCGAAACATCGCATCGAGCGAGCACGTACTCGGATGGAAGCCGGTCTTGTCGATCAGGATGATC
TGGACGAAGAGCATCAGGGGCTCGCGCCAGCCGAACTGTTCGCCAGGCTCAAGGCGCGCATGCCCGACGG
CGAGGATCTCGTCGTGACCCATGGCGATGCCTGCTTGCCGAATATCATGGTGGAAAATGGCCGCTTTTCT
GGATTCATCGACTGTGGCCGGCTGGGTGTGGCGGACCGCTATCAGGACATAGCGTTGGCTACCCGTGATA
TTGCTGAAGAGCTTGGCGGCGAATGGGCTGACCGCTTCCTCGTGCTTTACGGTATCGCCGCTCCCGATTC
GCAGCGCATCGCCTTCTATCGCCTTCTTGACGAGTTCTTCTGAGCGGGACTCTGGGGTTCGAAATGACCG
ACCAAGCGACGCCCAACCTGCCATCACGAGATTTCGATTCCACCGCCGCCTTCTATGAAAGGTTGGGCTT
CGGAATCGTTTTCCGGGACGCCGGCTGGATGATCCTCCAGCGCGGGGATCTCATGCTGGAGTTCTTCGCC
CACCCCAACTTGTTTATTGCAGCTTATAATGGTTACAAATAAAGCAATAGCATCACAAATTTCACAAATA
AAGCATTTTTTTCACTGCATTCTAGTTGTGGTTTGTCCAAACTCATCAATGTATCTTATCATGTCTGTAT
ACCGTCGACCTCTAGCTAGAGCTTGGCGTAATCATGGTCATAGCTGTTTCCTGTGTGAAATTGTTATCCG
CTCACAATTCCACACAACATACGAGCCGGAAGCATAAAGTGTAAAGCCTGGGGTGCCTAATGAGTGAGCT
AACTCACATT
Features (pLannotate 1.2.2; 24 found; start..end, strand, type, name):
     14..106     -  CDS            lacI (fragment): lac repressor; lacI; The lac repressor binds to the lac operator to inhibit transcription in E. coli. This inhibition can be relieved by adding lactose or isopropyl-β-D-thiogalactopyranoside (IPTG).
    289..877     -  rep_origin     ori: high-copy-number ColE1/pMB1/pBR322/pUC origin of replication
   1048..1908    -  CDS            AmpR: β-lactamase; bla; confers resistance to ampicillin, carbenicillin, and related antibiotics
   1909..2013    -  promoter       AmpR promoter: bla
   2072..2124    -  misc_feature   bom (fragment): basis of mobility region from pBR322
   2279..2658    +  enhancer       CMV enhancer: human cytomegalovirus immediate early enhancer
   2659..2862    +  promoter       CMV promoter: human cytomegalovirus (CMV) immediate early promoter
   2858..2891    +  LTR            5' LTR (truncated) (fragment): truncated 5' long terminal repeat (LTR) from HIV-1
   2907..2925    +  promoter       T7 promoter: promoter for bacteriophage T7 RNA polymerase
   3322..3456    -  CDS            MKNK1 (fragment): MKNK1_HUMAN - Also known as MNK1. Experimental evidence at protein level: Swiss-Prot protein existence level 1. May play a role in the response to environmental stress and cytokines. Appears to regulate translation by phosphorylating EIF4E, thus increasing the affinity of this protein for the 7-methylguanosine- containing mRNA cap. From Homo sapiens (Human).
   4346..4411    +  CDS            3xFLAG: three tandem FLAG® epitope tags, followed by an enterokinase cleavage site
   4421..4624    +  CDS            MAPT (fragment): TAU_SPECI - Experimental evidence at protein level: Swiss-Prot protein existence level 1. Promotes microtubule assembly and stability, and might be involved in the establishment and maintenance of neuronal polarity. The C-terminus binds axonal microtubules while the N-terminus binds neural plasma membrane components, suggesting that tau functions as a linker protein between both. Axonal polarity is predetermined by tau localization (in the neuronal cell) in the domain of the cell body defined by the centrosome. The short isoforms allow plasticity of the cytoskeleton whereas the longer isoforms
   4950..4966    -  misc_feature   CEN/ARS (fragment): S. cerevisiae CEN6 centromere fused to an autonomously replicating sequence
   5375..5641    +  CDS            GVQW1 (fragment): GVQW1_HUMAN - Also known as TIGD1L2. Experimental evidence at transcript level: Swiss-Prot protein existence level 2. From Homo sapiens (Human).
   5692..5916    +  polyA_signal   bGH poly(A) signal: bovine growth hormone polyadenylation signal
   5920..5941    +  promoter       SV40 promoter (fragment): SV40 enhancer and early promoter
   5962..6390    +  rep_origin     f1 ori (sequence partly withheld): f1 bacteriophage origin of replication; arrow indicates direction of (+) strand synthesis
   6404..6733    +  promoter       SV40 promoter: SV40 enhancer and early promoter
   6800..7594    +  CDS            NeoR/KanR: aminoglycoside phosphotransferase from Tn5; aph(3')-II (or nptII); confers resistance to neomycin, kanamycin, and G418 (Geneticin®)
   7615..7773    +  CDS            ble (fragment): BLE_KLEPN - Experimental evidence at protein level: Swiss-Prot protein existence level 1. Binding protein with a strong affinity to the bleomycin family of antibiotics. Binds to CL990; an antimitotic-antibiotic compound. From Klebsiella pneumoniae.
   7768..7889    +  polyA_signal   SV40 poly(A) signal: SV40 polyadenylation signal
   7962..7978    -  protein_bind   lac operator: The lac repressor binds to the lac operator to inhibit transcription in E. coli. This inhibition can be relieved by adding lactose or isopropyl-β-D-thiogalactopyranoside (IPTG). lac repressor encoded by lacI
   7986..8016    -  promoter       lac promoter: promoter for the E. coli lac operon
   8031..1       -  protein_bind   CAP binding site (across the origin): CAP binding activates transcription in the presence of cAMP. E. coli catabolite activator protein
