[The description below was written by a language model from this plasmid's Addgene catalogue record and pLannotate feature annotations shown in this document.]
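Description:
Tau BA 12->10 S305I is a mammalian expression plasmid built on the pcDNA 3.1 backbone that carries a human MAPT (tau) insert with an internal FLAG tag and the S305I substitution, one of the FTDP-17-associated tau mutations. In bacteria it replicates from a high-copy ColE1/pUC-type origin and is selected with ampicillin through the β-lactamase gene. An f1 origin is also present. For mammalian cells, an SV40 early promoter drives the NeoR/KanR aminoglycoside phosphotransferase, followed by an SV40 polyadenylation signal, which would allow G418 selection.

The payload sits between the CMV immediate-early enhancer/promoter and the bovine growth hormone polyadenylation signal, with a T7 promoter just upstream of the insert that could support in vitro transcription. Within this roughly 2.7 kb region the annotation identifies a 3xFLAG epitope immediately followed by a short stretch of MAPT coding sequence. The rest is largely unannotated apart from brief partial matches to unrelated human proteins (MKNK1, GVQW1) and a tiny CEN/ARS hit, which are probably incidental similarities, perhaps from repetitive non-coding sequence, rather than functional parts. This layout, together with the "12->10" in the name and the associated study on circular tau RNAs, suggests a minigene-type construct designed to produce the circular RNA formed by backsplicing of tau exon 12 to exon 10, with the FLAG tag allowing detection of any protein translated from it. However, the record does not spell out the insert architecture. The stated purpose is transfection and in vitro assays, consistent with testing how the S305I mutation affects circular tau RNAs.
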