Addgene plasmid #203388: Tau BA 12->10 S305I
Purpose: For transfection and in vitro assay
Depositing lab: Stefan Stamm. Depositing organization: University of Kentucky. Publication: Influence of FTDP-17 mutants on circular tau RNAs. Margvelani G, Welden JR, Maquera AA, Van Eyk JE, Murray C, Miranda Sardon SC, Stamm S. Biochim Biophys Acta Mol Basis Dis. 2024 Apr;1870(4):167036. doi: 10.1016/j.bbadis.2024.167036. Epub 2024 Jan 28. PubMed 38286213.
Backbone
  Vector backbone: pcDNA 3.1
  Vector type: Mammalian Expression
Growth in bacteria
  Bacterial resistance: Ampicillin, 100 μg/mL
  Growth temperature: 37°C
  Growth strain: NEB Stable
  Copy number: Unknown
Gene/Insert
  Gene/Insert name: MAPT (alt name: Tau (with internal FLAG-tag))
  Species: H. sapiens (human)
  Mutation: S305I
  Entrez Gene: MAPT (a.k.a. DDPAC, FTD1, FTDP-17, MAPTL, MSTD, MTBT1, MTBT2, PPND, PPP1R103, TAU, Tau-PHF6, tau-40)
  Promoter: CMVf
  Cloning method: Unknown
Terms and licenses: Academic/Nonprofit Terms; Industry Terms: Not Available to Industry
Depositor comments: Please visit https://doi.org/10.1101/2023.09.08.556913 for bioRxiv preprint.
How to cite: Tau BA 12->10 S305I was a gift from Stefan Stamm (Addgene plasmid # 203388 ; http://n2t.net/addgene:203388 ; RRID:Addgene_203388)
