>Addgene plasmid #203388 | Tau BA 12->10 S305I | depositor partial sequence | sequence record 394399 | Construct 12->10 tau BA S305I sequenced with exon 11 reverse primer
AAAGCCTTGGAGGTCCCTTGCTCAGGTCAACTGGTTTGTAGACTATTTGCACAATGCCGCCTCCCGGGAC
GTGTTTGATATTATCCTTTGAGCCACACTTGGACTGGACGTTGCTAAGATCCAGCTTCTTCTTGTCATCG
TCATCCTTGTAATCGATGTCATGATCTTTATAATCACCGTCATGGTCTTTGTAGTCATTAATTATCTGCA
CCTTTGGTAGCCAGAAAAAAGGATGAGTGACACGCCACCCTGGACCCGCCTGCTTGCTCGCAAGGACGCC
TCCACTTTCGATGAGTGACATGCGCCACCCTGGACCCGCCTACTTGCTCGCAAGGATGCCTCCACTTTCG
GACTTGGCAGAGGCAGTCTGGGGAGTGACGGGAGGTCGAGTCACATCCCAGGGGAGCTGAAGGGATAGAG
GGCTGCTCTGAAGGCATCCCAGAAGTGTGAGTGATTTCCAGCGGGCTTTACGAAGCTGGGATTGCAGGTC
CTCACTTCACAAAAGGATGGCATCGTGAGGCCTGAACCCCAGAGGGGAGCGTTCACCAGCCTGAGGTCAA
GTGAAAAATGTGTTCGGCCACACTGACGAGTGAGTAATAGGAAGTTCCCCGGCATCTCCACTCACACCTG
GCTAGACCCACCGGCACATTCCCAGAGAACTCCCTGCGGCTGTTCTCAAGCCTGCCGGGCATCAGAATCA
CCTGTGGATTTTTACAATCTCAGCCCCTAGCCCTGACCTAGAATTAGAATCTAGGAGTCTGGCTTCAGTC
TCTCTAGTTTTGAAAAGTTCCCCTGGTGATTCTGACACACAGCCAGGTTTGAGAAGCCCTGACCCCGTAG
GCAGGACACAGGCCGCTTTGTGGGGAAGACAAATGTGGGGTGTCCCTTCTGTACGAGGGCTCTGTCCCTG
CAAGGGGGGGCTGTGAAATAGAAAACCATGGTTTAGGGAGTTGGAAAAACTGGACATTTTCTCTGCCAGA
TCAGTGAGAACGTCTTCCTCACCCGGTGACCTTTCCTCTCAGGAACTCTGGAAACAGTGGAAACAANG
